Addgene plasmid #149198: pGBW-m4046611
Purpose: Yeast Expression plasmid for SARS-CoV-2 ORF8 protein
Depositing lab: Ginkgo Bioworks & Benjie Chen. Depositing organization: Ginkgo Bioworks.
Backbone
  Vector backbone: AmpR; 2u URA3
  Backbone size w/o insert (bp): 4078
  Vector type: Yeast Expression
  Selectable markers: URA3
Growth in bacteria
  Bacterial resistance: Ampicillin, 100 μg/mL
  Growth temperature: 37°C
  Growth strain: DH5alpha
  Copy number: High Copy
Gene/Insert
  Gene/Insert name: SARS-CoV-2 ORF8 protein
  Species: S. cerevisiae (budding yeast); Severe acute respiratory syndrome coronavirus 2
  Insert size (bp): 359
  Mutation: Saccharomyces cerevisiae recode 1
  Entrez Gene: ORF8 (a.k.a. GU280_gp09)
  Promoter: pTEF1
  Cloning method: Unknown
Resource information
  A portion of this plasmid was derived from a plasmid made by: GinkgoBioworks
Depositor comments: NCBI Reference Sequence: YP_009724396.1. Created by gene synthesis with Not1 site. NGS used for QC was performed by Ginkgo and may not fully cover the entire plasmid.
How to cite: pGBW-m4046611 was a gift from Ginkgo Bioworks & Benjie Chen (Addgene plasmid # 149198 ; http://n2t.net/addgene:149198 ; RRID:Addgene_149198)
