[The description below was written by a language model from this plasmid's Addgene catalogue record and pLannotate feature annotations shown in this document.]
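Description:
pGBW-m4046611 is an episomal yeast expression plasmid built to produce the SARS-CoV-2 ORF8 accessory protein in Saccharomyces cerevisiae. It is a shuttle vector. In E. coli it replicates from a high-copy ColE1/pUC-type origin and is selected with ampicillin through a β-lactamase gene that, according to the annotation, is driven by a cat promoter. In yeast it is maintained at multiple copies by the 2μ origin and selected by uracil prototrophy through URA3 with its own promoter, a marker that can also be counterselected with 5-FOA. The annotation places a short rop-like coding segment directly beside AmpR, although the catalogue lists the plasmid as high copy. The bacterial modules are flanked by short insulating terminators (T3Te, T7Te and tonB), which limit transcriptional read-through between parts.

The payload is a synthetic ORF8 coding sequence of roughly 360 bp, recoded for S. cerevisiae codon usage ("recode 1") while encoding the reference viral protein. It sits between the constitutive TEF1 promoter, which spans the sequence numbering origin, and a CYC1 terminator fragment, giving constitutive expression in yeast. No epitope tag, reporter or secretion signal is annotated, so the protein appears to be expressed untagged. ORF8 is described in the annotation as a modulator of the host immune response that binds IL17RA and promotes pro-inflammatory signalling.

The insert was made by gene synthesis, and the depositor notes a NotI site. The record gives no application beyond yeast expression of ORF8. The depositor cautions that its own quality-control sequencing may not cover the whole plasmid. The annotated full sequence is 5,083 nt, somewhat more than the sum of the listed backbone and insert sizes.
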