Features (pLannotate 1.2.2; 13 found; start..end, strand, type, name):
    130..492     +  CDS            NS8_SARS2: Experimental evidence at protein level: Swiss-Prot protein existence level 1. Plays a role in modulating host immune response (PubMed:31986261). Binds to IL17RA receptor, leading to IL17 pathway activation and an increased secretion of pro-inflammatory factors. Contributes to cytokine storm during COVID-19 infection. From Severe acute respiratory syndrome coronavirus 2 (2019-nCoV) (SARS-CoV-2).
    521..693     +  terminator     CYC1 terminator (fragment): S. cerevisiae CYC1; transcription terminator for CYC1
    729..905     +  promoter       URA3 promoter (fragment): S. cerevisiae URA3
    906..1709    +  CDS            URA3: orotidine-5'-phosphate decarboxylase, required for uracil biosynthesis; S. cerevisiae URA3; yeast auxotrophic marker, counterselectable with 5-fluoroorotic acid (5-FOA)
   1792..2774    -  rep_origin     2μ ori: yeast 2μ plasmid origin of replication
   2852..2881    +  terminator     T3Te terminator: phage T3 early transcription terminator
   2903..3490    +  rep_origin     ori: high-copy-number ColE1/pMB1/pBR322/pUC origin of replication
   3502..3529    -  terminator     T7Te terminator: phage T7 early transcription terminator
   3553..3744    -  CDS            rop: Rop protein, which maintains plasmids at low copy number; rop
   3745..4605    -  CDS            AmpR: β-lactamase; bla; confers resistance to ampicillin, carbenicillin, and related antibiotics
   4606..4708    -  promoter       cat promoter: promoter of the E. coli cat gene encoding chloramphenicol acetyltransferase
   4709..4740    -  terminator     tonB terminator: bidirectional E. coli tonB-P14 transcription terminator
   4792..116     +  promoter       TEF1 promoter (across the origin): S. cerevisiae TEF1; promoter for EF-1α
>Addgene plasmid #149198 | pGBW-m4046611 | addgene full sequence | sequence record 307336 | Addgene NGS Result
ATTTAAGTTAATAAACGGTCTTCAATTTCTCAAGTTTCAGTTTCATTTTTCTTGTTCTATTACAACTTTT
TTTACTTCTTGCTCATTAGAAAGAAAGCATAGCAATCTAATCTAAGTTTTAATTACAAAATGAAATTCTT
GGTTTTTCTTGGTATCATAACTACAGTAGCCGCTTTCCACCAGGAATGTTCCTTACAAAGCTGCACGCAA
CATCAACCGTACGTCGTTGATGACCCATGTCCAATCCACTTCTATTCGAAGTGGTACATTAGAGTTGGAG
CTAGGAAGTCTGCACCTTTGATTGAGCTGTGTGTCGATGAAGCTGGTTCAAAGTCTCCAATTCAATACAT
CGACATTGGTAATTATACTGTCTCCTGTTTGCCCTTTACCATTAACTGCCAAGAACCAAAATTAGGCAGT
TTGGTTGTCCGATGTTCTTTCTACGAAGACTTTTTGGAATATCATGATGTGCGTGTTGTCCTAGATTTCA
TCTAAACAGGCCCCTTTTCCTTTGTCGATATCATGTAATTAGTTATGTCACGCTTACATTCACGCCCTCC
TCCCACATCCGCTCTAACCGAAAAGGAAGGAGTTAGACAACCTGAAGTCTAGGTCCCTATTTATTTTTTT
TAATAGTTATGTTAGTATTAAGAACGTTATTTATATTTCAAATTTTTCTTTTTTTTCTGTACAAAGCGGC
CGCCGAACCACTAGTGCACTGCAGTACACGGTTTCCTTGAAATTTTTTTGATTCGGTAATCTCCGAACAG
AAGGAAGAACGAAGGAAGGAGCACAGACTTAGATTGGTATATATACGCATATGTAGTGTTGAAGAAACAT
GAAATTGCCCAGTATTCTTAACCCAACTGCACAGAACAAAAACGTGCAGGAAACGAAGATAAATCATGTC
GAAAGCTACATATAAGGAACGTGCTGCTACTCATCCTAGTCCTGTTGCTGCCAAGCTATTTAATATCATG
CACGAAAAGCAAACAAACTTGTGTGCTTCATTGGATGTTCGTACCACCAAGGAATTACTGGAGTTAGTTG
AAGCATTAGGTCCCAAAATTTGTTTACTAAAAACACATGTGGATATCTTGACTGATTTTTCCATGGAGGG
CACAGTTAAGCCGCTAAAGGCATTATCCGCCAAGTACAATTTTTTACTCTTCGAGGACAGAAAATTTGCT
GACATTGGTAATACAGTCAAATTGCAGTACTCTGCGGGTGTATACAGAATAGCAGAATGGGCAGACATTA
CGAATGCACACGGTGTGGTGGGCCCAGGTATTGTTAGCGGTTTGAAGCAGGCGGCAGAAGAAGTAACAAA
GGAACCTAGAGGCCTTTTGATGTTAGCAGAATTGTCATGCAAGGGCTCCCTATCTACTGGAGAATATACT
AAGGGTACTGTTGACATTGCGAAGAGCGACAAAGATTTTGTTATCGGCTTTATTGCTCAAAGAGACATGG
GTGGAAGAGATGAAGGTTACGATTGGTTGATTATGACACCCGGTGTGGGTTTAGATGACAAGGGAGATGC
ATTGGGTCAACAGTATAGAACCGTGGATGATGTGGTTTCTACAGGATCTGACATTATTATTGTTGGAAGA
GGACTATTTGCAAAGGGAAGGGATGCTAAGGTAGAGGGTGAACGTTACAGAAAAGCAGGCTGGGAAGCAT
ATTTGAGAAGATGCGGCCAGCAAAACTAAAAAACTGTATTATAAGTAAATGCATGTATACTAAACTCACA
AATTAGAGCTTCAATTTAATTATATCAGTTATTACCCGAGTAACGAAGCATCTGTGCTTCATTTTGTAGA
ACAAAAATGCAACGCGAGAGCGCTAATTTTTCAAACAAAGAATCTGAGCTGCATTTTTACAGAACAGAAA
TGCAACGCGAAAGCGCTATTTTACCAACGAAGAATCTGTGCTTCATTTTTGTAAAACAAAAATGCAACGC
GAGAGCGCTAATTTTTCAAACAAAGAATCTGAGCTGCATTTTTACAGAACAGAAATGCAACGCGAGAGCG
CTATTTTACCAACAAAGAATCTATACTTCTTTTTTGTTCTACAAAAATGCATCCCGAGAGCGCTATTTTT
CTAACAAAGCATCTTAGATTACTTTTTTTCTCCTTTGTGCGCTCTATAATGCAGTCTCTTGATAACTTTT
TGCACTGTAGGTCCGTTAAGGTTAGAAGAAGGCTACTTTGGTGTCTATTTTCTCTTCCATAAAAAAAGCC
TGACTCCACTTCCCGCGTTTACTGATTACTAGCGAAGCTGCGGGTGCATTTTTTCAAGATAAAGGCATCC
CCGATTATATTCTATACCGATGTGGATTGCGCATACTTTGTGAACAGAAAGTGATAGCGTTGATGATTCT
TCATTGGTCAGAAAATTATGAACGGTTTCTTCTATTTTGTCTCTATATACTACGTATAGGAAATGTTTAC
ATTTTCGTATTGTTTTCGATTCACTCTATGAATAGTTCTTACTACAATTTTTTTGTCTAAAGAGTAATAC
TAGAGATAAACATAAAAAATGTAGAGGTCGAGTTTAGATGCAAGTTCAAGGAGCGAAAGGTGGATGGGTA
GGTTATATAGGGATATAGCACAGAGATATATAGCAAAGAGATACTTTTGAGCAATGTTTGTGGAAGCGGT
ATTCGCAATATTTTAGTAGCTCGTTACAGTCCGGTGCGTTTTTGGTTTTTTGAAAGTGCGTCATCAGAGC
GCTTTTGGTTTTCAAAAGCGCTCTGAAGTTCCTATACTTTCTAGCTAGAGAATAGGAACTTCCCGAGCGG
CCGCGTGTTACAAGCTTGACTCCAGCGTAACTGGACTGCAATCAACTCACTGGCTCACCTTCACGGGTGG
GCCTTTCTTCGGTAGAAAATCAAAGGATCTTCTTGAGATCCTTTTTTTCTGCGCGTAATCTGCTGCTTGC
AAACAAAAAAACCACCGCTACCAGCGGTGGTTTGTTTGCCGGATCAAGAGCTACCAACTCTTTTTCCGAG
GTAACTGGCTTCAGCAGAGCGCAGATACCAAATACTGTTCTTCTAGTGTAGCCGTAGTTAGGCCACCACT
TCAAGAACTCTGTAGCACCGCCTACATACCTCGCTCTGCTAATCCTGTTACCAGTGGCTGCTGCCAGTGG
CGATAAGTCGTGTCTTACCGGGTTGGACTCAAGACGATAGTTACCGGATAAGGCGCAGCGGTCGGGCTGA
ACGGGGGGTTCGTGCACACAGCCCAGCTTGGAGCGAACGACCTACACCGAACTGAGATACCTACAGCGTG
AGCTATGAGAAAGCGCCACGCTTCCCGAAGGGAGAAAGGCGGACAGGTATCCGGTAAGCGGCAGGGTCGG
AACAGGAGAGCGCACGAGGGAGCTTCCAGGGGTAAACGCCTGGTATCTTTATAGTCCTGTCGGGTTTCGC
CACCTCTGACTTGAGCATCGATTTTTGTGATGCTCGTCAGGGGGGCGGAGCCTATGGAAAAACGCCAGCA
ACGCAGAAAGGCCCACCCGAAGGTGAGCCAGGTGATTACATTTGGGCCCTCATCAGAGGTTTTCACCGTC
ATCACCGAAACGCGCGAGGCAGCTGCGGTAAAGCTCATCAGCGTGGTCGTGAAGCGATTCACAGATGTCT
GCCTGTTCATCCGCGTCCAGCTCGTTGAGTTTCTCCAGAAGCGTTAATGTCTGGCTTCTGATAAAGCGGG
CCATGTTAAGGGCGGTTTTTTCCTGTTTGGTCACTTACCAATGCTTAATCAGTGAGGCACCTATCTCAGC
GATCTGTCTATTTCGTTCATCCATAGTTGCCTGACTCCCCGTCGTGTAGATAACTACGATGCGGGAGGGC
TTACCATCTGGCCCCAGTGCTGCAATGATACCGCGAGACCCACGCTCACCGGCTCCAGATTTATCAGCAA
TAAACCAGCCAGCCGGGAGGGCCGAGCGCAGAAGTGATCCTGCAACTTTATCCGCCTCCATCCAGTCTAT
TAATTGTTGCCGGGAAGCTAGAGTAAGTAGTTCGCCAGTTAATAGTTTGCGCAACGTTGTTGCCATTGCT
ACAGGCATCGTGGTGTCACGCTCGTCGTTTGGTATGGCTTCATTCAGCTCCGGTTCCCAACGATCAAGGC
GAGTTACATGATCCCCCATGTTGTGCAAAAAAGCGGTTAGCTCCTTCGGTCCTCCGATCGTTGCCAGAAG
TAAGTTGGCCGCAGTGTTATCACTCATGGTTATGGCAGCACTGCATAATTCTCTTACTGTCATGCCATCC
GTGAGATGCTTTTCTGTGACTGGTGAGTACTCAACCAAGTCATTCTGAGAATAGTGTATGCGGCGACCGA
GTTGCTCTTGCCCGGCGTCAATACGGGATAATACCGCGCCACATAGCAGAACTTTAAAAGTGCTCATCAT
TGGAAAACGTTCTTCGGGGCGTAAACTCTCAAGGATCTTACCGCTGTTGAGATCCAGTTCGATGTAACCC
ACTCGTGCACCCAACTGATCTTCAGCATCTTTTACTTTCACCAGCGTTTCTGGGTGAGCAAAAACAGGAA
GGCAAAATGCCGCAAAAAAGGGAATAAGGGCGACACGGAAATGTTGAATACTCATTTTAGCTTCCTTAGC
TCCTGAAAATCTCGATAACTCAAAAAATACGCCCGGTAGTGATCTTATTTCATTATGGTGAAAGTTGGAA
CCTCTTACGTGCCGATCAAGTCAAAAGCCTCCGGTCGGAGGCTTTTGACTTTCTGCTATGGAGGTCAGGT
ATGATTTAAATGGTCAGTTAGAGCGGCCGCCCCACACACCATAGCTTCAAAATGTTTCTACTCCTTTTTT
ACTCTTCCAGATTTTCTCGGACTCCGCGCATCGCCGTACCACTTCAAAACACCCAAGCACAGCATACTAA
ATTTCCCCTCTTTCTTCCTCTAGGGTGTCGTTAATTACCCGTACTAAAGGTTTGGAAAAGAAAAAAGAGA
CCGCCTCGTTTCTTTTTCTTCGTCGAAAAAGGCAATAAAAATTTTTATCACGTTTCTTTTTCTTGAAAAT
TTTTTTTTTTGATTTTTTTCTCTTTCGATGACCTCCCATTGAT
